>Addgene plasmid #64139 | sgRNA4_MYOD1 | depositor full sequence | sequence record 107415 | sgRNA4_MYOD1 sequence 8309 bps
GGGCCCGCTCTAGAGATCCGACGCGCCATCTCTAGGCCCGCGCCGGCCCCCTCGCACAGACTTGTGGGAG
AAGCTCGGCTACTCCCCTGCCCCGGTTAATTTGCATATAATATTTCCTAGTAACTATAGAGGCTTAATGT
GCGATAAAAGACAGATAATCTGTTCTTTTTAATACTAGCTACATTTTACATGATAGGCTTGGATTTCTAT
AACTTCGTATAGCATACATTATACGAAGTTATAAACAGCACAAAAGGAAACTCACCCTAACTGTAAAGTA
ATTGTGTGTTTTGAGACTATAAGTATCCCTTGGAGAACCACCTTGTTGGGAGGTTTGGAAAGGGCGTGCG
TTTTAGAGCTAGAAATAGCAAGTTAAAATAAGGCTAGTCCGTTATCAACTTGAAAAAGTGGCACCGAGTC
GGTGCTTTTTTTCTCGAGTACTAGGATCCATTAGGCGGCCGCGTGGATAACCGTATTACCGCCATGCATT
AGTTATTAATAGTAATCAATTACGGGGTCATTAGTTCATAGCCCATATATGGAGTTCCGCGTTACATAAC
TTACGGTAAATGGCCCGCCTGGCTGACCGCCCAACGACCCCCGCCCATTGACGTCAATAATGACGTATGT
TCCCATAGTAACGCCAATAGGGACTTTCCATTGACGTCAATGGGTGGAGTATTTACGGTAAACTGCCCAC
TTGGCAGTACATCAAGTGTATCATATGCCAAGTACGCCCCCTATTGACGTCAATGACGGTAAATGGCCCG
CCTGGCATTATGCCCAGTACATGACCTTATGGGACTTTCCTACTTGGCAGTACATCTACGTATTAGTCAT
CGCTATTACCATGGTGATGCGGTTTTGGCAGTACATCAATGGGCGTGGATAGCGGTTTGACTCACGGGGA
TTTCCAAGTCTCCACCCCATTGACGTCAATGGGAGTTTGTTTTGGCACCAAAATCAACGGGACTTTCCAA
AATGTCGTAACAACTCCGCCCCATTGACGCAAATGGGCGGTAGGCGTGTACGGTGGGAGGTCTATATAAG
CAGAGCTGGTTTAGTGAACCGTCAGATCCGCTAGCCCACCATGACCGAGTACAAGCCCACGGTGCGCCTC
GCCACCCGCGACGACGTCCCCCGGGCCGTACGCACCCTCGCCGCCGCGTTCGCCGACTACCCCGCCACGC
GCCACACCGTCGACCCGGACCGCCACATCGAGCGGGTCACCGAGCTGCAAGAACTCTTCCTCACGCGCGT
CGGGCTCGACATCGGCAAGGTGTGGGTCGCGGACGACGGCGCCGCGGTGGCGGTCTGGACCACGCCGGAG
AGCGTCGAAGCGGGGGCGGTGTTCGCCGAGATCGGCCCGCGCATGGCCGAGTTGAGCGGTTCCCGGCTGG
CCGCGCAGCAACAGATGGAAGGCCTCCTGGCGCCGCACCGGCCCAAGGAGCCCGCGTGGTTCCTGGCCAC
CGTCGGCGTCTCGCCCGACCACCAGGGCAAGGGTCTGGGCAGCGCCGTCGTGCTCCCCGGAGTGGAGGCG
GCCGAGCGCGCCGGGGTGCCCGCCTTCCTGGAGACCTCCGCGCCCCGCAACCTCCCCTTCTACGAGCGGC
TCGGCTTCACCGTCACCGCCGACGTCGAGGTGCCCGAAGGACCGCGCACCTGGTGCATGACCCGCAAGCC
CGGTGCCGGATCGGGAGAGGGCAGAGGAAGTCTGCTAACATGCGGTGACGTCGAGGAGAATCCTGGCCCA
CCGGTCGCCACCATGGTGAGCAAGGGCGAGGAGGATAACATGGCCATCATCAAGGAGTTCATGCGCTTCA
AGGTGCACATGGAGGGCTCCGTGAACGGCCACGAGTTCGAGATCGAGGGCGAGGGCGAGGGCCGCCCCTA
CGAGGGCACCCAGACCGCCAAGCTGAAGGTGACCAAGGGTGGCCCCCTGCCCTTCGCCTGGGACATCCTG
TCCCCTCAGTTCATGTACGGCTCCAAGGCCTACGTGAAGCACCCCGCCGACATCCCCGACTACTTGAAGC
TGTCCTTCCCCGAGGGCTTCAAGTGGGAGCGCGTGATGAACTTCGAGGACGGCGGCGTGGTGACCGTGAC
CCAGGACTCCTCCCTGCAGGACGGCGAGTTCATCTACAAGGTGAAGCTGCGCGGCACCAACTTCCCCTCC
GACGGCCCCGTAATGCAGAAGAAGACCATGGGCTGGGAGGCCTCCTCCGAGCGGATGTACCCCGAGGACG
GCGCCCTGAAGGGCGAGATCAAGCAGAGGCTGAAGCTGAAGGACGGCGGCCACTACGACGCTGAGGTCAA
GACCACCTACAAGGCCAAGAAGCCCGTGCAGCTGCCCGGCGCCTACAACGTCAACATCAAGTTGGACATC
ACCTCCCACAACGAGGACTACACCATCGTGGAACAGTACGAACGCGCCGAGGGCCGCCACTCCACCGGCG
GCATGGACGAGCTGTACAAGTAAGAATTCGTCGAGGGACCTAATAACTTCGTATAGCATACATTATACGA
AGTTATACATGTTTAAGGGTTCCGGTTCCACTAGGTACAATTCGATATCAAGCTTATCGATAATCAACCT
CTGGATTACAAAATTTGTGAAAGATTGACTGGTATTCTTAACTATGTTGCTCCTTTTACGCTATGTGGAT
ACGCTGCTTTAATGCCTTTGTATCATGCTATTGCTTCCCGTATGGCTTTCATTTTCTCCTCCTTGTATAA
ATCCTGGTTGCTGTCTCTTTATGAGGAGTTGTGGCCCGTTGTCAGGCAACGTGGCGTGGTGTGCACTGTG
TTTGCTGACGCAACCCCCACTGGTTGGGGCATTGCCACCACCTGTCAGCTCCTTTCCGGGACTTTCGCTT
TCCCCCTCCCTATTGCCACGGCGGAACTCATCGCCGCCTGCCTTGCCCGCTGCTGGACAGGGGCTCGGCT
GTTGGGCACTGACAATTCCGTGGTGTTGTCGGGGAAATCATCGTCCTTTCCTTGGCTGCTCGCCTGTGTT
GCCACCTGGATTCTGCGCGGGACGTCCTTCTGCTACGTCCCTTCGGCCCTCAATCCAGCGGACCTTCCTT
CCCGCGGCCTGCTGCCGGCTCTGCGGCCTCTTCCGCGTCTTCGCCTTCGCCCTCAGACGAGTCGGATCTC
CCTTTGGGCCGCCTCCCCGCATCGATACCGTCGACCTCGATCGAGACCTAGAAAAACATGGAGCAATCAC
AAGTAGCAATACAGCAGCTACCAATGCTGATTGTGCCTGGCTAGAAGCACAAGAGGAGGAGGAGGTGGGT
TTTCCAGTCACACCTCAGGTACCTTTAAGACCAATGACTTACAAGGCAGCTGTAGATCTTAGCCACTTTT
TAAAAGAAAAGGGGGGACTGGAAGGGCTAATTCACTCCCAACGAAGACAAGATATCCTTGATCTGTGGAT
CTACCACACACAAGGCTACTTCCCTGATTGGCAGAACTACACACCAGGGCCAGGGATCAGATATCCACTG
ACCTTTGGATGGTGCTACAAGCTAGTACCAGTTGAGCAAGAGAAGGTAGAAGAAGCCAATGAAGGAGAGA
ACACCCGCTTGTTACACCCTGTGAGCCTGCATGGGATGGATGACCCGGAGAGAGAAGTATTAGAGTGGAG
GTTTGACAGCCGCCTAGCATTTCATCACATGGCCCGAGAGCTGCATCCGGACTGTACTGGGTCTCTCTGG
TTAGACCAGATCTGAGCCTGGGAGCTCTCTGGCTAACTAGGGAACCCACTGCTTAAGCCTCAATAAAGCT
TGCCTTGAGTGCTTCAAGTAGTGTGTGCCCGTCTGTTGTGTGACTCTGGTAACTAGAGATCCCTCAGACC
CTTTTAGTCAGTGTGGAAAATCTCTAGCAGCATGTGAGCAAAAGGCCAGCAAAAGGCCAGGAACCGTAAA
AAGGCCGCGTTGCTGGCGTTTTTCCATAGGCTCCGCCCCCCTGACGAGCATCACAAAAATCGACGCTCAA
GTCAGAGGTGGCGAAACCCGACAGGACTATAAAGATACCAGGCGTTTCCCCCTGGAAGCTCCCTCGTGCG
CTCTCCTGTTCCGACCCTGCCGCTTACCGGATACCTGTCCGCCTTTCTCCCTTCGGGAAGCGTGGCGCTT
TCTCATAGCTCACGCTGTAGGTATCTCAGTTCGGTGTAGGTCGTTCGCTCCAAGCTGGGCTGTGTGCACG
AACCCCCCGTTCAGCCCGACCGCTGCGCCTTATCCGGTAACTATCGTCTTGAGTCCAACCCGGTAAGACA
CGACTTATCGCCACTGGCAGCAGCCACTGGTAACAGGATTAGCAGAGCGAGGTATGTAGGCGGTGCTACA
GAGTTCTTGAAGTGGTGGCCTAACTACGGCTACACTAGAAGAACAGTATTTGGTATCTGCGCTCTGCTGA
AGCCAGTTACCTTCGGAAAAAGAGTTGGTAGCTCTTGATCCGGCAAACAAACCACCGCTGGTAGCGGTGG
TTTTTTTGTTTGCAAGCAGCAGATTACGCGCAGAAAAAAAGGATCTCAAGAAGATCCTTTGATCTTTTCT
ACGGGGTCTGACGCTCAGTGGAACGAAAACTCACGTTAAGGGATTTTGGTCATGAGATTATCAAAAAGGA
TCTTCACCTAGATCCTTTTAAATTAAAAATGAAGTTTTAAATCAATCTAAAGTATATATGAGTAAACTTG
GTCTGACAGTTACCAATGCTTAATCAGTGAGGCACCTATCTCAGCGATCTGTCTATTTCGTTCATCCATA
GTTGCCTGACTCCCCGTCGTGTAGATAACTACGATACGGGAGGGCTTACCATCTGGCCCCAGTGCTGCAA
TGATACCGCGAGACCCACGCTCACCGGCTCCAGATTTATCAGCAATAAACCAGCCAGCCGGAAGGGCCGA
GCGCAGAAGTGGTCCTGCAACTTTATCCGCCTCCATCCAGTCTATTAATTGTTGCCGGGAAGCTAGAGTA
AGTAGTTCGCCAGTTAATAGTTTGCGCAACGTTGTTGCCATTGCTACAGGCATCGTGGTGTCACGCTCGT
CGTTTGGTATGGCTTCATTCAGCTCCGGTTCCCAACGATCAAGGCGAGTTACATGATCCCCCATGTTGTG
CAAAAAAGCGGTTAGCTCCTTCGGTCCTCCGATCGTTGTCAGAAGTAAGTTGGCCGCAGTGTTATCACTC
ATGGTTATGGCAGCACTGCATAATTCTCTTACTGTCATGCCATCCGTAAGATGCTTTTCTGTGACTGGTG
AGTACTCAACCAAGTCATTCTGAGAATAGTGTATGCGGCGACCGAGTTGCTCTTGCCCGGCGTCAATACG
GGATAATACCGCGCCACATAGCAGAACTTTAAAAGTGCTCATCATTGGAAAACGTTCTTCGGGGCGAAAA
CTCTCAAGGATCTTACCGCTGTTGAGATCCAGTTCGATGTAACCCACTCGTGCACCCAACTGATCTTCAG
CATCTTTTACTTTCACCAGCGTTTCTGGGTGAGCAAAAACAGGAAGGCAAAATGCCGCAAAAAAGGGAAT
AAGGGCGACACGGAAATGTTGAATACTCATACTCTTCCTTTTTCAATATTATTGAAGCATTTATCAGGGT
TATTGTCTCATGAGCGGATACATATTTGAATGTATTTAGAAAAATAAACAAATAGGGGTTCCGCGCACAT
TTCCCCGAAAAGTGCCACCTGACGCTTAAGCGGTCGACGGATCGGGAGATCTCCCGATCCCCTATGGTGC
ACTCTCAGTACAATCTGCTCTGATGCCGCATAGTTAAGCCAGTATCTGCTCCCTGCTTGTGTGTTGGAGG
TCGCTGAGTAGTGCGCGAGCAAAATTTAAGCTACAACAAGGCAAGGCTTGACCGACAATTGCATGAAGAA
TCTGCTTAGGGTTAGGCGTTTTGCGCTGCTTCGCGATGTACGGGCCAGATATACGCGTTGACATTGATTA
TTGACTAGTTATTAATAGTAATCAATTACGGGGTCATTAGTTCATAGCCCATATATGGAGTTCCGCGTTA
CATAACTTACGGTAAATGGCCCGCCTGGCTGACCGCCCAACGACCCCCGCCCATTGACGTCAATAATGAC
GTATGTTCCCATAGTAACGCCAATAGGGACTTTCCATTGACGTCAATGGGTGGAGTATTTACGGTAAACT
GCCCACTTGGCAGTACATCAAGTGTATCATATGCCAAGTACGCCCCCTATTGACGTCAATGACGGTAAAT
GGCCCGCCTGGCATTATGCCCAGTACATGACCTTATGGGACTTTCCTACTTGGCAGTACATCTACGTATT
AGTCATCGCTATTACCATGGTGATGCGGTTTTGGCAGTACATCAATGGGCGTGGATAGCGGTTTGACTCA
CGGGGATTTCCAAGTCTCCACCCCATTGACGTCAATGGGAGTTTGTTTTGGCACCAAAATCAACGGGACT
TTCCAAAATGTCGTAACAACTCCGCCCCATTGACGCAAATGGGCGGTAGGCGTGTACGGTGGGAGGTCTA
TATAAGCAGCGCGTTTTGCCTGTACTGGGTCTCTCTGGTTAGACCAGATCTGAGCCTGGGAGCTCTCTGG
CTAACTAGGGAACCCACTGCTTAAGCCTCAATAAAGCTTGCCTTGAGTGCTTCAAGTAGTGTGTGCCCGT
CTGTTGTGTGACTCTGGTAACTAGAGATCCCTCAGACCCTTTTAGTCAGTGTGGAAAATCTCTAGCAGTG
GCGCCCGAACAGGGACTTGAAAGCGAAAGGGAAACCAGAGGAGCTCTCTCGACGCAGGACTCGGCTTGCT
GAAGCGCGCACGGCAAGAGGCGAGGGGCGGCGACTGGTGAGTACGCCAAAAATTTTGACTAGCGGAGGCT
AGAAGGAGAGAGATGGGTGCGAGAGCGTCAGTATTAAGCGGGGGAGAATTAGATCGCGATGGGAAAAAAT
TCGGTTAAGGCCAGGGGGAAAGAAAAAATATAAATTAAAACATATAGTATGGGCAAGCAGGGAGCTAGAA
CGATTCGCAGTTAATCCTGGCCTGTTAGAAACATCAGAAGGCTGTAGACAAATACTGGGACAGCTACAAC
CATCCCTTCAGACAGGATCAGAAGAACTTAGATCATTATATAATACAGTAGCAACCCTCTATTGTGTGCA
TCAAAGGATAGAGATAAAAGACACCAAGGAAGCTTTAGACAAGATAGAGGAAGAGCAAAACAAAAGTAAG
ACCACCGCACAGCAAGCGGCCGGCCGCGCTGATCTTCAGACCTGGAGGAGGAGATATGAGGGACAATTGG
AGAAGTGAATTATATAAATATAAAGTAGTAAAAATTGAACCATTAGGAGTAGCACCCACCAAGGCAAAGA
GAAGAGTGGTGCAGAGAGAAAAAAGAGCAGTGGGAATAGGAGCTTTGTTCCTTGGGTTCTTGGGAGCAGC
AGGAAGCACTATGGGCGCAGCGTCAATGACGCTGACGGTACAGGCCAGACAATTATTGTCTGGTATAGTG
CAGCAGCAGAACAATTTGCTGAGGGCTATTGAGGCGCAACAGCATCTGTTGCAACTCACAGTCTGGGGCA
TCAAGCAGCTCCAGGCAAGAATCCTGGCTGTGGAAAGATACCTAAAGGATCAACAGCTCCTGGGGATTTG
GGGTTGCTCTGGAAAACTCATTTGCACCACTGCTGTGCCTTGGAATGCTAGTTGGAGTAATAAATCTCTG
GAACAGATTTGGAATCACACGACCTGGATGGAGTGGGACAGAGAAATTAACAATTACACAAGCTTAATAC
ACTCCTTAATTGAAGAATCGCAAAACCAGCAAGAAAAGAATGAACAAGAATTATTGGAATTAGATAAATG
GGCAAGTTTGTGGAATTGGTTTAACATAACAAATTGGCTGTGGTATATAAAATTATTCATAATGATAGTA
GGAGGCTTGGTAGGTTTAAGAATAGTTTTTGCTGTACTTTCTATAGTGAATAGAGTTAGGCAGGGATATT
CACCATTATCGTTTCAGACCCACCTCCCAACCCCGAGGGGACCCGACAGGCCCGAAGGAATAGAAGAAGA
AGGTGGAGAGAGAGACAGAGACAGATCCATTCGATTAGTGAACGGATCGGCACTGCGTGCGCCAATTCTG
CAGACAAATGGCAGTATTCATCCACAATTTTAAAAGAAAAGGGGGGATTGGGGGGTACAGTGCAGGGGAA
AGAATAGTAGACATAATAGCAACAGACATACAAACTAAAGAATTACAAAAACAAATTACAAAAATTCAAA
ATTTTCGGGTTTATTACAGGGACAGCAGAGATCCAGTTTGGTTAGTACC
Features (pLannotate 1.2.2; 24 found; start..end, strand, type, name):
    209..242     +  protein_bind   loxP: Cre-mediated recombination occurs in the 8-bp core sequence (GCATACAT). Cre recombinase
    350..425     +  misc_RNA       gRNA scaffold: guide RNA scaffold for the Streptococcus pyogenes CRISPR/Cas9 system
    550..853     +  enhancer       CMV enhancer: human cytomegalovirus immediate early enhancer
    854..1057    +  promoter       CMV promoter: human cytomegalovirus (CMV) immediate early promoter
   1091..1687    +  CDS            PuroR: puromycin N-acetyltransferase; pac from Streptomyces alboniger; confers resistance to puromycin
   1763..2470    +  CDS            mCherry: mCherry is a basic (constitutively fluorescent) red fluorescent protein published in 2004, derived from Discosoma sp.. It is reported to be a very rapidly-maturing monomer with low acid sensitivity.
   2493..2526    +  protein_bind   loxP: Cre-mediated recombination occurs in the 8-bp core sequence (GCATACAT). Cre recombinase
   2559..2582    +  misc_feature   MCS (fragment): pBluescript multiple cloning site
   2582..3170    +  misc_feature   WPRE: woodchuck hepatitis virus posttranscriptional regulatory element
   3171..3190    +  misc_feature   MCS (fragment): pBluescript multiple cloning site
   3192..3692    +  CDS            nef (fragment): NEF_HV1LA - Experimental evidence at protein level: Swiss-Prot protein existence level 1. Extracellular Nef protein targets CD4(+) T-lymphocytes for apoptosis by interacting with CXCR4 surface receptors. From Human immunodeficiency virus type 1 group M subtype B (isolate Lai) (HIV-1).
   3699..3879    +  LTR            5' LTR (truncated): truncated 5' long terminal repeat (LTR) from HIV-1
   3941..4529    -  rep_origin     ori: high-copy-number ColE1/pMB1/pBR322/pUC origin of replication
   4700..5560    -  CDS            AmpR: β-lactamase; bla; confers resistance to ampicillin, carbenicillin, and related antibiotics
   5561..5665    -  promoter       AmpR promoter: bla
   5733..5785    -  misc_feature   bom (fragment): basis of mobility region from pBR322
   5940..6319    +  enhancer       CMV enhancer: human cytomegalovirus immediate early enhancer
   6320..6519    +  promoter       CMV promoter: human cytomegalovirus (CMV) immediate early promoter
   6537..6717    +  LTR            5' LTR (truncated): truncated 5' long terminal repeat (LTR) from HIV-1
   6764..6889    +  misc_feature   HIV-1 Ψ: packaging signal of human immunodeficiency virus type 1
   6873..7211    +  CDS            HIV-1 gag (fragment): gag protein from human immunodeficiency virus 1; gag
   7388..7621    +  misc_feature   RRE: The Rev response element (RRE) of HIV-1 allows for Rev-dependent mRNA export from the nucleus to the cytoplasm.
   7998..8098    +  CDS            Rev (fragment): human immunodeficiency virus 1 (HIV-1) Rev protein; rev; enhances nuclear export of unspliced and incompletely spliced viral mRNAs
   8148..8265    +  misc_feature   cPPT/CTS: central polypurine tract and central termination sequence of HIV-1
