[The description below was written by a language model from this plasmid's Addgene catalogue record and pLannotate feature annotations shown in this document.]
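Description:
sgRNA4_MYOD1 is an 8.3 kb lentiviral transfer plasmid built on the pgRNA-humanized backbone for expressing a single guide RNA directed against the human MYOD1 locus. It is one component of a CRISPR-Cas9-based photoactivatable transcription system, in which the guide is meant to direct the light-controlled transcriptional machinery to MYOD1; the other components of that system are not part of this plasmid. In bacteria it is maintained through a high-copy ColE1/pUC-type origin with ampicillin resistance (β-lactamase under its own promoter).

The catalogue lists a U6 promoter driving the guide, which was cloned between BstXI and NotI sites upstream of the Streptococcus pyogenes gRNA scaffold. The feature table annotates the scaffold but not the U6 promoter itself. Downstream, a CMV enhancer/promoter drives puromycin N-acetyltransferase followed by mCherry. According to the record the two are joined by a T2A peptide, so transduced cells can be both drug-selected and identified by red fluorescence. Two loxP sites in the same orientation bracket the region from the guide scaffold through mCherry, which would in principle allow Cre-mediated excision. A WPRE after the cassette enhances transcript stability and expression.

The viral framework comprises a CMV enhancer/promoter fused to a truncated HIV-1 LTR for producing the genomic RNA, the Ψ packaging signal with a gag fragment, the RRE for Rev-dependent export, cPPT/CTS, and a downstream truncated LTR. Virus production therefore requires packaging functions supplied in trans.

One inconsistency is that the insert field names the guide "sgRNA1_MYOD1" whereas the plasmid is titled sgRNA4.
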