Addgene plasmid #64139: sgRNA4_MYOD1
Purpose: Photoactivatable transcription system. Lentiviral expression of MYOD1 sgRNA4. Also contains a CMV-puro-t2A-mCherry expression cassette
Depositing lab: Moritoshi Sato. Depositing organization: The University of Tokyo. Publication: CRISPR-Cas9-based Photoactivatable Transcription System. Nihongaki Y, Yamamoto S, Kawano F, Suzuki H, Sato M. Chem Biol. 2015 Feb 19;22(2):169-74. doi: 10.1016/j.chembiol.2014.12.011. Epub 2015 Jan 22. PubMed 25619936.
Backbone
  Vector backbone: pgRNA-humanized
  Backbone manufacturer: Stanley Qi, Addgene plasmid 44248
  Total vector size (bp): 8309
  Vector type: Mammalian Expression, Lentiviral, CRISPR
  Selectable markers: Puromycin
Growth in bacteria
  Bacterial resistance: Ampicillin, 100 μg/mL
  Growth temperature: 37°C
  Growth strain: Stbl3
  Copy number: High Copy
Gene/Insert
  Gene/Insert name: sgRNA1_MYOD1 (alt name: MYOD1)
  gRNA/shRNA sequence: TGGGAGGTTTGGAAAGGGCGTGC
  Species: H. sapiens (human)
  Entrez Gene: MYOD1 (a.k.a. CMYP17, MYF3, MYOD, MYODRIF, PUM, bHLHc1)
  Promoter: U6
  Cloning method: Restriction Enzyme; 5′ cloning site BstX1 (not destroyed); 3′ cloning site NotI (not destroyed)
  Sequencing primers: 5′ AAGGAAACTCACCCTAACTG
Terms and licenses: Academic/Nonprofit Terms; Industry Terms: Not Available to Industry
How to cite: sgRNA4_MYOD1 was a gift from Moritoshi Sato (Addgene plasmid # 64139 ; http://n2t.net/addgene:64139 ; RRID:Addgene_64139)
