>Addgene plasmid #64139 | sgRNA4_MYOD1 | addgene partial sequence | sequence record 109431 | mU6-F old 5'-cagcacaaaaggaaactcacc-3'
TATCCCTTGGAGAACCACCTTGTTGGGAGGTTTGGAAAGGGCGTGCGTTTTAGAGCTAGAAATAGCAAGT
TAAAATAAGGCTAGTCCGTTATCAACTTGAAAAAGTGGCACCGAGTCGGTGCTTTTTTTCTCGAGTACTA
GGATCCATTAGGCGGCCGCGTGGATAACCGTATTACCGCCATGCATTAGTTATTAATAGTAATCAATTAC
GGGGTCATTAGTTCATAGCCCATATATGGAGTTCCGCGTTACATAACTTACGGTAAATGGCCCGCCTGGC
TGACCGCCCAACGACCCCCGCCCATTGACGTCAATAATGACGTATGTTCCCATAGTAACGCCAATAGGGA
CTTTCCATTGACGTCAATGGGTGGAGTATTTACGGTAAACTGCCCACTTGGCAGTACATCAAGTGTATCA
TATGCCAAGTACGCCCCCTATTGACGTCAATGACGGTAAATGGCCCGCCTGGCATTATGCCCAGTACATG
ACCTTATGGGACTTTCCTACTTGGCAGTACATCTACGTATTAGTCATCGCTATTACCATGGTGATGCGGT
TTTGGCAGTACATCAATGGGCGTGGATAGCGGTTTGACTCACGGGGATTTCCAAGTCTCCACCCCATTGA
CGTCAATGGGAGTTTGTTTTGGCACCAAAATCAACGGGACTTTCCAAAATGTCGTAACAACTCCGCCCCA
TTGACGCAAATGGGCGGTAGGCGTGTACGGTGGGAGGTCTATATAAGCAGAGCTGGTTTAGTGAACCGTC
AGATCCGCTAGCCCACCATGACCGAGTACAAGCCCACGGTGCGCCTCGCCACCCGCGACGACGTCCC
