>Addgene plasmid #64139 | sgRNA4_MYOD1 | addgene partial sequence | sequence record 109574 | mCherry-R 5'-TTGGTCACCTTCAGCTTGG-3'
CCTCGATCTCGAACTCGTGGCCGTTCACGGAGCCCTCCATGTGCACCTTGAAGCGCATGAACTCCTTGAT
GATGGCCATGTTATCCTCCTCGCCCTTGCTCACCATGGTGGCGACCGGTGGGCCAGGATTCTCCTCGACG
TCACCGCATGTTAGCAGACTTCCTCTGCCCTCTCCCGATCCGGCACCGGGCTTGCGGGTCATGCACCAGG
TGCGCGGTCCTTCGGGCACCTCGACGTCGGCGGTGACGGTGAAGCCGAGCCGCTCGTAGAAGGGGAGGTT
GCGGGGCGCGGAGGTCTCCAGGAAGGCGGGCACCCCGGCGCGCTCGGCCGCCTCCACTCCGGGGAGCACG
ACGGCGCTGCCCAGACCCTTGCCCTGGTGGTCGGGCGAGACGCCGACGGTGGCCAGGAACCACGCGGGCT
CCTTGGGCCGGTGCGGCGCCAGGAGGCCTTCCATCTGTTGCTGCGCGGCCAGCCGGGAACCGCTCAACTC
GGCCATGCGCGGGCCGATCTCGGCGAACACCGCCCCCGCTTCGACGCTCTCCGGCGTGGTCCAGACCGCC
ACCGCGGCGCCGTCGTCCGCGACCCACACCTTGCCGATGTCGAGCCCGACGCGCGTGAGGAAGAGTTCTT
GCAGCTCGGTGACCCGCTCGATGTGGCGGTCCGGGTCGACGGTGTGGCGCGTGGCGGGGTAGTCGGCGAA
CGCGGCGGCGAGGGTGCGTACGGCCCGGGGGACGTCGTCGCGGGTGGCGAGGCGCACCGTGGGCTTGTAC
TCGGTCATGGTGGGCTAGCGGATCTGACGGTTCACTAAACCAGCTCTGCTTATATAGACCTCCCACCGTA
CACGCCTACCGCCCATTTGCGTCAATGGG
